Addgene plasmid #104542: PB-TRE3G-MYCN
Purpose: PiggyBac vector encoding doxycycline-inducible human MYCN
Depositing lab: David Vereide. Depositing organization: Morgridge Institute for Research. Publication: Expandable Arterial Endothelial Precursors from Human CD34(+) Cells Differ in Their Proclivity to Undergo an Endothelial-to-Mesenchymal Transition. Miller AZ, Satchie A, Tannenbaum AP, Nihal A, Thomson JA, Vereide DT. Stem Cell Reports. 2018 Jan 9;10(1):73-86. doi: 10.1016/j.stemcr.2017.12.011. PubMed 29320761.
Backbone
  Vector backbone: PiggyBac
  Vector type: Mammalian Expression, Bacterial Expression
Growth in bacteria
  Bacterial resistance: Ampicillin, 100 μg/mL
  Growth temperature: 37°C
  Growth strain: DH5alpha
  Copy number: Unknown
Gene/Insert
  Gene/Insert name: MYCN proto-oncogene, bHLH transcription factor
  Species: H. sapiens (human)
  Insert size (bp): 1395
  GenBank ID: NM_001293228.1
  Entrez Gene: MYCN (a.k.a. FGLDS1, MODED, MPAPA, MYCNsORF, MYCNsPEP, N-myc, NMYC, ODED, bHLHe37)
  Promoter: TRE3G
  Cloning method: Gateway Cloning
  Sequencing primers: 5′ GAACGTATAAGCTTTAGGCG
Resource information
  A portion of this plasmid was derived from a plasmid made by: Genecoepia, Clontech
Terms and licenses: Academic/Nonprofit Terms; Industry Terms: Not Available to Industry
How to cite: PB-TRE3G-MYCN was a gift from David Vereide (Addgene plasmid # 104542 ; http://n2t.net/addgene:104542 ; RRID:Addgene_104542)
