[The description below was written by a language model from this plasmid's Addgene catalogue record and pLannotate feature annotations shown in this document.]
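Description:
PB-TRE3G-MYCN is a 6.6 kb piggyBac transposon plasmid for doxycycline-inducible expression of human MYCN in mammalian cells. It is propagated in E. coli using a high-copy ColE1/pUC-type origin and an ampicillin resistance gene (β-lactamase with its own promoter). The remaining bacterial elements in the annotation are fragments of rop, bom, lacZα and lacI plus a lac promoter/operator region, which appear to be leftovers of the cloning backbone rather than functional parts. The piggyBac terminal repeats implied by the backbone name were not picked up by the automated annotation, so their positions are not documented. No mammalian selection marker is annotated either.

The payload is the human MYCN coding sequence (about 1.4 kb), which encodes the N-myc bHLH transcription factor. It was inserted by Gateway recombination and is therefore flanked by attB1 and attB2 sites. It lies directly downstream of the TRE3G promoter, a third-generation Tet-responsive promoter that is silent until bound by the Tet-On 3G transactivator in the presence of doxycycline. No transactivator is annotated on this plasmid, so it would presumably have to be supplied from a separate construct. An SV40 polyadenylation signal with an adjoining large T antigen fragment is annotated downstream of the insert on the reverse strand. A single lox2272 site lies further downstream; the record does not state its purpose.

When co-delivered with piggyBac transposase, such a vector allows stable genomic integration of the inducible cassette, giving drug-controlled MYCN expression. The associated publication concerns expandable arterial endothelial precursors derived from human CD34+ cells.
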