Features (pLannotate 1.2.2; 17 found; start..end, strand, type, name):
      2..37      +  CDS            rop (fragment): Rop protein, which maintains plasmids at low copy number; rop
    139..238     +  misc_feature   bom (fragment): basis of mobility region from pBR322
    244..401     -  CDS            lacZα (fragment): LacZα fragment of β-galactosidase; lacZ fragment
   1430..1808    +  promoter       TRE3G promoter: 3rd-generation Tet-responsive promoter that can be activated by binding of Tet-On® 3G
   1826..1850    +  protein_bind   attB1: mutant version of attB; recombination site for the Gateway® BP reaction BP Clonase™
   1868..3259    +  CDS            MYCN: MYCN_HUMAN - Also known as BHLHE37, NMYC. Experimental evidence at protein level: Swiss-Prot protein existence level 1. Positively regulates the transcription of MYCNOS in neuroblastoma cells. From Homo sapiens (Human).
   3283..3307    -  protein_bind   attB2: mutant version of attB; recombination site for the Gateway® BP reaction BP Clonase™
   3357..3478    -  polyA_signal   SV40 poly(A) signal: SV40 polyadenylation signal
   3501..3584    -  CDS            large T antigen (fragment): large T antigen from SV40 (simian virus 40)
   3949..3982    +  protein_bind   lox2272: Cre-mediated recombination occurs in the 8-bp core sequence (GGATACTT). lox2272 sites are compatible with each other, but incompatible with loxP or loxN sites (Lee and Saito, 1988). Cre recombinase
   4384..4400    -  protein_bind   lac operator: The lac repressor binds to the lac operator to inhibit transcription in E. coli. This inhibition can be relieved by adding lactose or isopropyl-β-D-thiogalactopyranoside (IPTG). lac repressor encoded by lacI
   4408..4438    -  promoter       lac promoter: promoter for the E. coli lac operon
   4453..4474    -  protein_bind   CAP binding site: CAP binding activates transcription in the presence of cAMP. E. coli catabolite activator protein
   4487..4579    -  CDS            lacI (fragment): lac repressor; lacI; The lac repressor binds to the lac operator to inhibit transcription in E. coli. This inhibition can be relieved by adding lactose or isopropyl-β-D-thiogalactopyranoside (IPTG).
   4762..5350    -  rep_origin     ori: high-copy-number ColE1/pMB1/pBR322/pUC origin of replication
   5521..6381    -  CDS            AmpR: β-lactamase; bla; confers resistance to ampicillin, carbenicillin, and related antibiotics
   6382..6486    -  promoter       AmpR promoter: bla
>Addgene plasmid #104542 | PB-TRE3G-MYCN | addgene full sequence | sequence record 200842 | Addgene NGS Result
TCTCGCGCGTTTCGGTGATGACGGTGAAAACCTCTGACACATGCAGCTCCCGGAGACGGTCACAGCTTGT
CTGTAAGCGGATGCCGGGAGCAGACAAGCCCGTCAGGGCGCGTCAGCGGGTGTTGGCGGGTGTCGGGGCT
GGCTTAACTATGCGGCATCAGAGCAGATTGTACTGAGAGTGCACCATATGCGGTGTGAAATACCGCACAG
ATGCGTAAGGAGAAAATACCGCATCAGGCGCCATTCGCCATTCAGGCTGCGCAACTGTTGGGAAGGGCGA
TCGGTGCGGGCCTCTTCGCTATTACGCCAGCTGGCGAAAGGGGGATGTGCTGCAAGGCGATTAAGTTGGG
TAACGCCAGGGTTTTCCCAGTCACGACGTTGTAAAACGACGGCCAGTGAATTCAAGCTTTATTATTTAAC
CCTAGAAAGATAATCATATTGTGACGTACGTTAAAGATAATCATGCGTAAAATTGACGCATGTGTTTTAT
CGGTCTGTATATCGAGGTTTATTTATTAATTTGAATAGATATTAAGTTTTATTATATTTACACTTACATA
CTAATAATAAATTCAACAAACAATTTATTTATGTTTATTTATTTATTAAAAAAAAACAAAAACTCAAAAT
TTCTTCTATAAAGTAACAAAACTTTTAAACATTCTCTCTTTTACAAAAATAAACTTATTTTGTACTTTAA
AAACAGTCATGTTGTAATCGATAATAAGTAATTAGCTTAACCTATACATAATAGAAACAAATTATACTTA
TTAGTCAGTCAGAAACAACTTTGGCACATATCAATATTATGCTCTCGTTAATTAACTCGAGGGATCCGGC
GCGCCTGTCATTCTAAATCTCTCTTTCAGCCTAAAGCTTTTTCCCCGTATCCCCCCAGGTGTCTGCAGGC
TCAAAGAGCAGCGAGAAGCGTTCAGAGGAAAGCGATCCCGTGCCACCTTCCCCGTGCCCGGGCTGTCCCC
GCACGCTGCCGGCTCGGGGATGCGGGGGGAGCGCCGGACCGGAGCGGAGCCCCGGGCGGCTCGCTGCTGC
CCCCTAGCGGGGGAGGGACGTAATTACATCCCTGGGGGCTTTGGGAGGGGGCTGTCCCCGTGAGCTCCCA
GGCGCGCCTGTCATTCTAAATCTCTCTTTCAGCCTAAAGCTTTTTCCCCGTATCCCCCCAGGTGTCTGCA
GGCTCAAAGAGCAGCGAGAAGCGTTCAGAGGAAAGCGATCCCGTGCCACCTTCCCCGTGCCCGGGCTGTC
CCCGCACGCTGCCGGCTCGGGGATGCGGGGGGAGCGCCGGACCGGAGCGGAGCCCCGGGCGGCTCGCTGC
TGCCCCCTAGCGGGGGAGGGACGTAATTACATCCCTGGGGGCTTTGGGGGGGGGCTGTCCCCGTGAGCTC
CCAGGCGCGCCGCTAGCCAAGAATTCCTCGAGTTTACTCCCTATCAGTGATAGAGAACGTATGAAGAGTT
TACTCCCTATCAGTGATAGAGAACGTATGCAGACTTTACTCCCTATCAGTGATAGAGAACGTATAAGGAG
TTTACTCCCTATCAGTGATAGAGAACGTATGACCAGTTTACTCCCTATCAGTGATAGAGAACGTATCTAC
AGTTTACTCCCTATCAGTGATAGAGAACGTATATCCAGTTTACTCCCTATCAGTGATAGAGAACGTATAA
GCTTTAGGCGTGTACGGTGGGCGCCTATAAAAGCAGAGCTCGTTTAGTGAACCGTCAGATCGCCTGGAGC
AATTCCACAACACTTTTGTCTTATACCAACTTTCCGTACCACTTCCTACCCTCGTAAACCGCGGTGGCGG
CCATCACAAGTTTGTACAAAAAAGCAGGCTTAAGGAGTTTAAACACCATGCCGAGCTGCTCCACGTCCAC
CATGCCGGGCATGATCTGCAAGAACCCAGACCTCGAGTTTGACTCGCTACAGCCCTGCTTCTACCCGGAC
GAAGATGACTTCTACTTCGGCGGCCCCGACTCGACCCCCCCGGGGGAGGACATCTGGAAGAAGTTTGAGC
TGCTGCCCACGCCCCCGCTGTCGCCCAGCCGTGGCTTCGCGGAGCACAGCTCCGAGCCCCCGAGCTGGGT
CACGGAGATGCTGCTTGAGAACGAGCTGTGGGGCAGCCCGGCCGAGGAGGACGCGTTCGGCCTGGGGGGA
CTGGGTGGCCTCACCCCCAACCCGGTCATCCTCCAGGACTGCATGTGGAGCGGCTTCTCCGCCCGCGAGA
AGCTGGAGCGCGCCGTGAGCGAGAAGCTGCAGCACGGCCGCGGGCCGCCAACCGCCGGTTCCACCGCCCA
GTCCCCGGGAGCCGGCGCCGCCAGCCCTGCGGGTCGCGGGCACGGCGGGGCTGCGGGAGCCGGCCGCGCC
GGGGCCGCCCTGCCCGCCGAGCTCGCCCACCCGGCCGCCGAGTGCGTGGATCCCGCCGTGGTCTTCCCCT
TTCCCGTGAACAAGCGCGAGCCAGCGCCCGTGCCCGCAGCCCCGGCCAGTGCCCCGGCGGCGGGCCCTGC
GGTCGCCTCGGGGGCGGGTATTGCCGCCCCAGCCGGGGCCCCGGGGGTCGCCCCTCCGCGCCCAGGCGGC
CGCCAGACCAGCGGCGGCGACCACAAGGCCCTCAGTACCTCCGGAGAGGACACCCTGAGCGATTCAGATG
ATGAAGATGATGAAGAGGAAGATGAAGAGGAAGAAATCGACGTGGTCACTGTGGAGAAGCGGCGTTCCTC
CTCCAACACCAAGGCTGTCACCACATTCACCATCACTGTGCGTCCCAAGAACGCAGCCCTGGGTCCCGGG
AGGGCTCAGTCCAGCGAGCTGATCCTCAAACGATGCCTTCCCATCCACCAGCAGCACAACTATGCCGCCC
CCTCTCCCTACGTGGAGAGTGAGGATGCACCCCCACAGAAGAAGATAAAGAGCGAGGCGTCCCCACGTCC
GCTCAAGAGTGTCATCCCCCCAAAGGCTAAGAGCTTGAGCCCCCGAAACTCTGACTCGGAGGACAGTGAG
CGTCGCAGAAACCACAACATCCTGGAGCGCCAGCGCCGCAACGACCTTCGGTCCAGCTTTCTCACGCTCA
GGGACCACGTGCCGGAGTTGGTAAAGAATGAGAAGGCCGCCAAGGTGGTCATTTTGAAAAAGGCCACTGA
GTATGTCCACTCCCTCCAGGCCGAGGAGCACCAGCTTTTGCTGGAAAAGGAAAAATTGCAGGCAAGACAG
CAGCAGTTGCTAAAGAAAATTGAACACGCTCGGACTTGCTAGAAGAGCCCGGGCGATCGCGAACCCAGCT
TTCTTGTACAAAGTGGTGATCCAACCGGTATAGATCTCGAGCTCGATGAGTTTAAACCAGACATGATAAG
ATACATTGATGAGTTTGGACAAACCACAACTAGAATGCAGTGAAAAAAATGCTTTATTTGTGAAATTTGT
GATGCTATTGCTTTATTTGTAACCATTATAAGCTGCAATAAACAAGTTAACAACAACAATTGCATTCATT
TTATGTTTCAGGTTCAGGGGGAGGTGTGGGAGGTTTTTTAAAGCAAGTAAAACCTCTACAAATGTGGTAT
GGCTGATTATGATCCGGCTGCCTCGCGCTTAATTAACCCGGGGGCCGCCTGGGAACTGCCGCTGGCCCCC
CACCGCCCCAAGGATCTCCGGTCCCCGCCCGGCTTGCTGACGTCACGGATGCCCCAGGGTGTGCTGGGCA
GGTAGCGGGAGCCTGGGAAATGGAGTCCATTAGCAGAAGTGGCCACTTCCAGGAGTCGCTGTGCCCCGAT
GCACACTGGGAAGTCCGCAGCTCCGAGGCCCCCAGTGGAAATCGCCAGATGAGGGCCTCCTCCGGGGAAT
GCTGGGAAATGGAGTCTACAGGCCGGAGGGGTCCCCACGGCATACTAGCAAGTGTGTGTAGCACCGCGTA
AAGGGGATGAATAGCAGACTGCCCCGGGATAACTTCGTATAGGATACTTTATACGAAGTTATGAGCTCTG
TGATAATCACTAGTGAATTGATACTAGTCGGTCACGATATCTATAACAAGAAAATATATATATAATAAGT
TATCACGTAAGTAGAACATGAAATAACAATATAATTATCGTATGAGTTAAATCTTAAAAGTCACGTAAAA
GATAATCATGCGTCATTTTGACTCACGCGGTCGTTATAGTTCAAAATCAGTGACACTTACCGCATTGACA
AGCACGCCTCACGGGAGCTCCAAGCGGCGACTGAGATGTCCTAAATGCACAGCGACGGATTCGCGCTATT
TAGAAAGAGAGAGCAATATTTCAAGAATGCATGCGTCAATTTTACGCAGACTATCTTTCTAGGGTTAAAA
AAAGCTTGGCGTAATCATGGTCATAGCTGTTTCCTGTGTGAAATTGTTATCCGCTCACAATTCCACACAA
CATACGAGCCGGAAGCATAAAGTGTAAAGCCTGGGGTGCCTAATGAGTGAGCTAACTCACATTAATTGCG
TTGCGCTCACTGCCCGCTTTCCAGTCGGGAAACCTGTCGTGCCAGCTGCATTAATGAATCGGCCAACGCG
CGGGGAGAGGCGGTTTGCGTATTGGGCGCTCTTCCGCTTCCTCGCTCACTGACTCGCTGCGCTCGGTCGT
TCGGCTGCGGCGAGCGGTATCAGCTCACTCAAAGGCGGTAATACGGTTATCCACAGAATCAGGGGATAAC
GCAGGAAAGAACATGTGAGCAAAAGGCCAGCAAAAGGCCAGGAACCGTAAAAAGGCCGCGTTGCTGGCGT
TTTTCCATAGGCTCCGCCCCCCTGACGAGCATCACAAAAATCGACGCTCAAGTCAGAGGTGGCGAAACCC
GACAGGACTATAAAGATACCAGGCGTTTCCCCCTGGAAGCTCCCTCGTGCGCTCTCCTGTTCCGACCCTG
CCGCTTACCGGATACCTGTCCGCCTTTCTCCCTTCGGGAAGCGTGGCGCTTTCTCATAGCTCACGCTGTA
GGTATCTCAGTTCGGTGTAGGTCGTTCGCTCCAAGCTGGGCTGTGTGCACGAACCCCCCGTTCAGCCCGA
CCGCTGCGCCTTATCCGGTAACTATCGTCTTGAGTCCAACCCGGTAAGACACGACTTATCGCCACTGGCA
GCAGCCACTGGTAACAGGATTAGCAGAGCGAGGTATGTAGGCGGTGCTACAGAGTTCTTGAAGTGGTGGC
CTAACTACGGCTACACTAGAAGAACAGTATTTGGTATCTGCGCTCTGCTGAAGCCAGTTACCTTCGGAAA
AAGAGTTGGTAGCTCTTGATCCGGCAAACAAACCACCGCTGGTAGCGGTGGTTTTTTTGTTTGCAAGCAG
CAGATTACGCGCAGAAAAAAAGGATCTCAAGAAGATCCTTTGATCTTTTCTACGGGGTCTGACGCTCAGT
GGAACGAAAACTCACGTTAAGGGATTTTGGTCATGAGATTATCAAAAAGGATCTTCACCTAGATCCTTTT
AAATTAAAAATGAAGTTTTAAATCAATCTAAAGTATATATGAGTAAACTTGGTCTGACAGTTACCAATGC
TTAATCAGTGAGGCACCTATCTCAGCGATCTGTCTATTTCGTTCATCCATAGTTGCCTGACTCCCCGTCG
TGTAGATAACTACGATACGGGAGGGCTTACCATCTGGCCCCAGTGCTGCAATGATACCGCGAGACCCACG
CTCACCGGCTCCAGATTTATCAGCAATAAACCAGCCAGCCGGAAGGGCCGAGCGCAGAAGTGGTCCTGCA
ACTTTATCCGCCTCCATCCAGTCTATTAATTGTTGCCGGGAAGCTAGAGTAAGTAGTTCGCCAGTTAATA
GTTTGCGCAACGTTGTTGCCATTGCTACAGGCATCGTGGTGTCACGCTCGTCGTTTGGTATGGCTTCATT
CAGCTCCGGTTCCCAACGATCAAGGCGAGTTACATGATCCCCCATGTTGTGCAAAAAAGCGGTTAGCTCC
TTCGGTCCTCCGATCGTTGTCAGAAGTAAGTTGGCCGCAGTGTTATCACTCATGGTTATGGCAGCACTGC
ATAATTCTCTTACTGTCATGCCATCCGTAAGATGCTTTTCTGTGACTGGTGAGTACTCAACCAAGTCATT
CTGAGAATAGTGTATGCGGCGACCGAGTTGCTCTTGCCCGGCGTCAATACGGGATAATACCGCGCCACAT
AGCAGAACTTTAAAAGTGCTCATCATTGGAAAACGTTCTTCGGGGCGAAAACTCTCAAGGATCTTACCGC
TGTTGAGATCCAGTTCGATGTAACCCACTCGTGCACCCAACTGATCTTCAGCATCTTTTACTTTCACCAG
CGTTTCTGGGTGAGCAAAAACAGGAAGGCAAAATGCCGCAAAAAAGGGAATAAGGGCGACACGGAAATGT
TGAATACTCATACTCTTCCTTTTTCAATATTATTGAAGCATTTATCAGGGTTATTGTCTCATGAGCGGAT
ACATATTTGAATGTATTTAGAAAAATAAACAAATAGGGGTTCCGCGCACATTTCCCCGAAAAGTGCCACC
TGACGTCTAAGAAACCATTATTATCATGACATTAACCTATAAAAATAGGCGTATCACGAGGCCCTTTCG
