>Addgene plasmid #104542 | PB-TRE3G-MYCN | addgene partial sequence | sequence record 201678 | LNCX 5'-AGCTCGTTTAGTGAACCGTCAGATC-3'
CTTTTGTCTTATACCAACTTTCCGTACCACTTCCTACCCTCGTAAACCGCGGTGGCGGCCATCACAAGTT
TGTACAAAAAAGCAGGCTTAAGGAGTTTAAACACCATGCCGAGCTGCTCCACGTCCACCATGCCGGGCAT
GATCTGCAAGAACCCAGACCTCGAGTTTGACTCGCTACAGCCCTGCTTCTACCCGGACGAAGATGACTTC
TACTTCGGCGGCCCCGACTCGACCCCCCCGGGGGAGGACATCTGGAAGAAGTTTGAGCTGCTGCCCACGC
CCCCGCTGTCGCCCAGCCGTGGCTTCGCGGAGCACAGCTCCGAGCCCCCGAGCTGGGTCACGGAGATGCT
GCTTGAGAACGAGCTGTGGGGCAGCCCGGCCGAGGAGGACGCGTTCGGCCTGGGGGGACTGGGTGGCCTC
ACCCCCAACCCGGTCATCCTCCAGGACTGCATGTGGAGCGGCTTCTCCGCCCGCGAGAAGCTGGAGCGCG
CCGTGAGCGAGAAGCTGCAGCACGGCCGCGGGCCGCCAACCGCCGGTTCCACCGCCCAGTCCCCGGGAGC
CGGCGCCGCCAGCCCTGCGGGTCGCGGGCACGGCGGGGCTGCGGGAGCCGGCCGCGCCGGGGCCGCCCTG
CCCGCCGAGCTCGCCCACCCGGCCGCCGAGTGCGTGGATCCCGCCGTGGTCTTCCCCTTTCCCGTGAACA
AGCGCGAGCCAGCGCCCGTGCCCGCAGCCCCGGCCAGTGCCCC
